Addgene plasmid #48352: pDONR P4-P1R-ECFP
Purpose: Contributes the coding sequence for ECFP as the 5’-module during MultiSite Gateway-cloning of chimeric cDNAs encoding three-part fusion proteins.
Depositing lab: Anna Planas & Tomas Santalucia. Depositing organization: Instituto de Investigaciones Biomedicas Agusto Pi i Sunyer. Publication: A plasmid toolkit for cloning chimeric cDNAs encoding customized fusion proteins into any Gateway destination expression vector. Buj R, Iglesias N, Planas AM, Santalucia T. BMC Mol Biol. 2013 Aug 20;14(1):18. doi: 10.1186/1471-2199-14-18. PubMed 23957834.
Backbone
  Vector backbone: pDONRP4-P1R
  Backbone manufacturer: Life Technologies/Invitrogen
  Backbone size w/o insert (bp): 2655
  Total vector size (bp): 3363
  Vector type: Gateway entry vector
Growth in bacteria
  Bacterial resistance: Kanamycin, 50 μg/mL
  Growth temperature: 37°C
  Growth strain: Top10
  Copy number: High Copy
Gene/Insert
  Gene/Insert name: ECFP
  Species: Synthetic; Aequorea victoria
  Insert size (bp): 708
  Mutation: Contains a Kozak sequence. Does not contain a stop codon.
  Promoter: none
  Cloning method: Gateway Cloning
  Sequencing primers: 5′ M13 forward (-20); 3′ M13 reverse
Resource information
  A portion of this plasmid was derived from a plasmid made by: Addgene plasmid 18673, pYIC
Terms and licenses: Academic/Nonprofit Terms; Industry Terms: Not Available to Industry
How to cite: pDONR P4-P1R-ECFP was a gift from Anna Planas & Tomas Santalucia (Addgene plasmid # 48352 ; http://n2t.net/addgene:48352 ; RRID:Addgene_48352)
