[The description below was written by a language model from this plasmid's Addgene catalogue record and the feature table of its GenBank file.]
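Description:
pDONR P4-P1R-ECFP is a 3363 bp MultiSite Gateway entry clone built by recombining an ECFP coding sequence into the commercial pDONR P4-P1R donor backbone. It is maintained in E. coli as a high-copy plasmid through a ColE1/pUC-type origin and is selected with kanamycin via the aph(3')-Ia aminoglycoside phosphotransferase gene. It is not an expression vector. The record lists no promoter for the insert, and the only promoter annotated is a T7 promoter lying outside the recombination cassette on the opposite strand. The rrnB T1 and T2 terminators upstream of the cassette insulate it from read-through transcription originating in the backbone.

The payload is the mammalian codon-optimised enhanced cyan fluorescent protein, an Aequorea victoria GFP derivative, taken in part from an earlier plasmid called pYIC. The coding sequence is preceded by a vertebrate Kozak consensus for efficient translation initiation and deliberately lacks a stop codon, so that translation can continue into downstream modules. It is flanked by attL4 and attR1 sites, which define it as the 5' element in a three-fragment LR Clonase reaction. When combined with compatible middle and 3' entry clones and a destination vector, the modules assemble in a fixed order and orientation into a single chimeric cDNA, with ECFP as the N-terminal part of a three-part fusion protein. The promoter and host range of the final construct are determined by the chosen destination vector. M13 forward and reverse primer sites flank the cassette for sequence verification. The plasmid belongs to a toolkit of interchangeable modules for building customised fusion proteins, here providing a cyan fluorescent tag.
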