LOCUS       Exported 3363 bp ds-DNA circular SYN 13-MAY-2021
DEFINITION  Contributes the coding sequence for ECFP as the 5'-module during
            MultiSite Gateway-cloning of chimeric cDNAs encoding three-part
            fusion proteins..
ACCESSION   .
VERSION     .
KEYWORDS    pDONR P4-P1R-ECFP
SOURCE      synthetic DNA construct
  ORGANISM  synthetic DNA construct
REFERENCE   1 (bases 1 to 3363)
  AUTHORS   Buj R, Iglesias N, Planas AM, Santalucia T
  TITLE     A plasmid toolkit for cloning chimeric cDNAs encoding customized
            fusion proteins into any Gateway destination expression vector.
  JOURNAL   BMC Mol Biol. 2013 Aug 20;14(1):18. doi: 10.1186/1471-2199-14-18.
  PUBMED    23957834
REFERENCE   2 (bases 1 to 3363)
  AUTHORS   .
  TITLE     Direct Submission
  JOURNAL   Exported May 13, 2021 from SnapGene Server 1.1.58
            http://www.snapgene.com
FEATURES             Location/Qualifiers
     source          1..3363
                     /organism="synthetic DNA construct"
                     /mol_type="other DNA"
     primer_bind     92..109
                     /label=L4440
                     /note="L4440 vector, forward primer"
     terminator      268..295
                     /label=rrnB T2 terminator
                     /note="transcription terminator T2 from the E. coli rrnB
                     gene"
     terminator      387..473
                     /gene="Escherichia coli rrnB"
                     /label=rrnB T1 terminator
                     /note="transcription terminator T1 from the E. coli rrnB
                     gene"
     primer_bind     522..544
                     /label=M13/pUC Forward
                     /note="In lacZ gene"
     primer_bind     536..553
                     /label=M13 Forward
                     /note="In lacZ gene. Also called M13-F20 or M13 (-21)
                     Forward"
     primer_bind     537..553
                     /label=M13 fwd
                     /note="common sequencing primer, one of multiple similar
                     variants"
     protein_bind    593..688
                     /gene="mutant version of attL"
                     /label=attL4
                     /bound_moiety="LR Clonase(TM)"
                     /note="recombination site for the Gateway(R) LR reaction"
     regulatory      688..697
                     /regulatory_class="other"
                     /note="vertebrate consensus sequence for strong initiation
                     of translation (Kozak, 1987)"
     CDS             694..1407
                     /codon_start=1
                     /product="enhanced CFP"
                     /label=ECFP
                     /note="mammalian codon-optimized"
                     /translation="MVSKGEELFTGVVPILVELDGDVNGHKFSVSGEGEGDATYGKLTL
                     KFICTTGKLPVPWPTLVTTLTWGVQCFSRYPDHMKQHDFFKSAMPEGYVQERTIFFKDD
                     GNYKTRAEVKFEGDTLVNRIELKGIDFKEDGNILGHKLEYNYISHNVYITADKQKNGIK
                     ANFKIRHNIEDGSVQLADHYQQNTPIGDGPVLLPDNHYLSTQSALSKDPNEKRDHMVLL
                     EFVTAAGITLGMDELY"
     primer_bind     complement(739..760)
                     /label=EGFP-N
                     /note="EGFP, reverse primer"
     primer_bind     complement(1000..1019)
                     /label=EXFP-R
                     /note="For distinguishing EGFP variants, reverse primer"
     primer_bind     1347..1368
                     /label=EGFP-C
                     /note="EGFP, forward primer"
     protein_bind    1408..1532
                     /gene="mutant version of attR"
                     /label=attR1
                     /bound_moiety="LR Clonase(TM)"
                     /note="recombination site for the Gateway(R) LR reaction"
     primer_bind     complement(1604..1623)
                     /label=T7
                     /note="T7 promoter, forward primer"
     promoter        complement(1605..1623)
                     /label=T7 promoter
                     /note="promoter for bacteriophage T7 RNA polymerase"
     primer_bind     complement(1628..1644)
                     /label=M13 rev
                     /note="common sequencing primer, one of multiple similar
                     variants"
     primer_bind     complement(1628..1644)
                     /label=M13 Reverse
                     /note="In lacZ gene. Also called M13-rev"
     primer_bind     complement(1746..1765)
                     /label=pENTR-R
                     /note="pENTR vectors, reverse primer"
     CDS             1757..2566
                     /codon_start=1
                     /gene="aph(3')-Ia"
                     /product="aminoglycoside phosphotransferase"
                     /label=KanR
                     /note="confers resistance to kanamycin in bacteria or G418
                     (Geneticin(R)) in eukaryotes"
                     /translation="MSHIQRETSRPRLNSNMDADLYGYKWARDNVGQSGATIYRLYGKP
                     DAPELFLKHGKGSVANDVTDEMVRLNWLTEFMPLPTIKHFIRTPDDAWLLTTAIPGKTA
                     FQVLEEYPDSGENIVDALAVFLRRLHSIPVCNCPFNSDRVFRLAQAQSRMNNGLVDASD
                     FDDERNGWPVEQVWKEMHKLLPFSPDSVVTHGDFSLDNLIFDEGKLIGCIDVGRVGIAD
                     RYQDLAILWNCLGEFSPSLQKRLFQKYGIDNPDMNKLQFHLMLDEFF"
     primer_bind     complement(1824..1843)
                     /label=Kan-R
                     /note="Kanamycin resistance gene, reverse primer"
     rep_origin      2713..3301
                     /direction=RIGHT
                     /label=ori
                     /note="high-copy-number ColE1/pMB1/pBR322/pUC origin of
                     replication"
     primer_bind     3202..3221
                     /label=pBR322ori-F
                     /note="pBR322 origin, forward primer"
ORIGIN
        1 ctttcctgcg ttatcccctg attctgtgga taaccgtatt accgcctttg agtgagctga
       61 taccgctcgc cgcagccgaa cgaccgagcg cagcgagtca gtgagcgagg aagcggaaga
      121 gcgcccaata cgcaaaccgc ctctccccgc gcgttggccg attcattaat gcagctggca
      181 cgacaggttt cccgactgga aagcgggcag tgagcgcaac gcaattaata cgcgtaccgc
      241 tagccaggaa gagtttgtag aaacgcaaaa aggccatccg tcaggatggc cttctgctta
      301 gtttgatgcc tggcagttta tggcgggcgt cctgcccgcc accctccggg ccgttgcttc
      361 acaacgttca aatccgctcc cggcggattt gtcctactca ggagagcgtt caccgacaaa
      421 caacagataa aacgaaaggc ccagtcttcc gactgagcct ttcgttttat ttgatgcctg
      481 gcagttccct actctcgcgt taacgctagc atggatgttt tcccagtcac gacgttgtaa
      541 aacgacggcc agtcttaagc tcgggcccgc gttaacgcta ccatggagct ccaaataatg
      601 attttatttt gactgatagt gacctgttcg ttgcaacaaa ttgataagca atgctttttt
      661 ataatgccaa ctttgtatag aaaagttgcc accatggtga gcaagggcga ggagctgttc
      721 accggggtgg tgcccatcct ggtcgagctg gacggcgacg taaacggcca caagttcagc
      781 gtgtccggcg agggcgaggg cgatgccacc tacggcaagc tgaccctgaa gttcatctgc
      841 accaccggca agctgcccgt gccctggccc accctcgtga ccaccctgac ctggggcgtg
      901 cagtgcttca gccgctaccc cgaccacatg aagcagcacg acttcttcaa gtccgccatg
      961 cccgaaggct acgtccagga gcgcaccatc ttcttcaagg acgacggcaa ctacaagacc
     1021 cgcgccgagg tgaagttcga gggcgacacc ctggtgaacc gcatcgagct gaagggcatc
     1081 gacttcaagg aggacggcaa catcctgggg cacaagctgg agtacaacta catcagccac
     1141 aacgtctata tcaccgccga caagcagaag aacggcatca aggccaactt caagatccgc
     1201 cacaacatcg aggacggcag cgtgcagctc gccgaccact accagcagaa cacccccatc
     1261 ggcgacggcc ccgtgctgct gcccgacaac cactacctga gcacccagtc cgccctgagc
     1321 aaagacccca acgagaagcg cgatcacatg gtcctgctgg agttcgtgac cgccgccggg
     1381 atcactctcg gcatggacga gctgtacaca agtttgtaca aaaaagttga acgagaaacg
     1441 taaaatgata taaatatcaa tatattaaat tagattttgc ataaaaaaca gactacataa
     1501 tactgtaaaa cacaacatat gcagtcacta tgaaccaact acttagatgg tattagtgac
     1561 ctgtagaatt cgagctctag agctgcaggg cggccgcgat atcccctata gtgagtcgta
     1621 ttacatggtc atagctgttt cctggcagct ctggcccgtg tctcaaaatc tctgatgtta
     1681 cattgcacaa gataaaaata tatcatcatg aacaataaaa ctgtctgctt acataaacag
     1741 taatacaagg ggtgttatga gccatattca acgggaaacg tcgaggccgc gattaaattc
     1801 caacatggat gctgatttat atgggtataa atgggctcgc gataatgtcg ggcaatcagg
     1861 tgcgacaatc tatcgcttgt atgggaagcc cgatgcgcca gagttgtttc tgaaacatgg
     1921 caaaggtagc gttgccaatg atgttacaga tgagatggtc agactaaact ggctgacgga
     1981 atttatgcct cttccgacca tcaagcattt tatccgtact cctgatgatg catggttact
     2041 caccactgcg atccccggaa aaacagcatt ccaggtatta gaagaatatc ctgattcagg
     2101 tgaaaatatt gttgatgcgc tggcagtgtt cctgcgccgg ttgcattcga ttcctgtttg
     2161 taattgtcct tttaacagcg atcgcgtatt tcgtctcgct caggcgcaat cacgaatgaa
     2221 taacggtttg gttgatgcga gtgattttga tgacgagcgt aatggctggc ctgttgaaca
     2281 agtctggaaa gaaatgcata aacttttgcc attctcaccg gattcagtcg tcactcatgg
     2341 tgatttctca cttgataacc ttatttttga cgaggggaaa ttaataggtt gtattgatgt
     2401 tggacgagtc ggaatcgcag accgatacca ggatcttgcc atcctatgga actgcctcgg
     2461 tgagttttct ccttcattac agaaacggct ttttcaaaaa tatggtattg ataatcctga
     2521 tatgaataaa ttgcagtttc atttgatgct cgatgagttt ttctaatcag aattggttaa
     2581 ttggttgtaa cactggcaga gcattacgct gacttgacgg gacggcgcaa gctcatgacc
     2641 aaaatccctt aacgtgagtt acgcgtcgtt ccactgagcg tcagaccccg tagaaaagat
     2701 caaaggatct tcttgagatc ctttttttct gcgcgtaatc tgctgcttgc aaacaaaaaa
     2761 accaccgcta ccagcggtgg tttgtttgcc ggatcaagag ctaccaactc tttttccgaa
     2821 ggtaactggc ttcagcagag cgcagatacc aaatactgtc cttctagtgt agccgtagtt
     2881 aggccaccac ttcaagaact ctgtagcacc gcctacatac ctcgctctgc taatcctgtt
     2941 accagtggct gctgccagtg gcgataagtc gtgtcttacc gggttggact caagacgata
     3001 gttaccggat aaggcgcagc ggtcgggctg aacggggggt tcgtgcacac agcccagctt
     3061 ggagcgaacg acctacaccg aactgagata cctacagcgt gagcattgag aaagcgccac
     3121 gcttcccgaa gggagaaagg cggacaggta tccggtaagc ggcagggtcg gaacaggaga
     3181 gcgcacgagg gagcttccag ggggaaacgc ctggtatctt tatagtcctg tcgggtttcg
     3241 ccacctctga cttgagcgtc gatttttgtg atgctcgtca ggggggcgga gcctatggaa
     3301 aaacgccagc aacgcggcct ttttacggtt cctggccttt tgctggcctt ttgctcacat
     3361 gtt
//
