>Addgene plasmid #48352 | pDONR P4-P1R-ECFP | addgene partial sequence | sequence record 73010 | M13pUC-Fwd 5'-CCCAGTCACGACGTTGTAAAACG-3'
TTACGCTACCATGGAGCTCCAAATAATGATTTTATTTTGACTGATAGTGACCTGTTCGTTGCAACAAATT
GATAAGCAATGCTTTTTTATAATGCCAACTTTGTATAGAAAAGTTGCCACCATGGTGAGCAAGGGCGAGG
AGCTGTTCACCGGGGTGGTGCCCATCCTGGTCGAGCTGGACGGCGACGTAAACGGCCACAAGTTCAGCGT
GTCCGGCGAGGGCGAGGGCGATGCCACCTACGGCAAGCTGACCCTGAAGTTCATCTGCACCACCGGCAAG
CTGCCCGTGCCCTGGCCCACCCTCGTGACCACCCTGACCTGGGGCGTGCAGTGCTTCAGCCGCTACCCCG
ACCACATGAAGCAGCACGACTTCTTCAAGTCCGCCATGCCCGAAGGCTACGTCCAGGAGCGCACCATCTT
CTTCAAGGACGACGGCAACTACAAGACCCGCGCCGAGGTGAAGTTCGAGGGCGACACCCTGGTGAACCGC
ATCGAGCTGAAGGGCATCGACTTCAAGGAGGACGGCAACATCCTGGGGCACAAGCTGGAGTACAACTACA
TCAGCCACAACGTCTATATCACCGCCGACAAGCAGAAGAACGGCATCAAGGCCAACTTCAAGATCCGCCA
CAACATCGAGGACGGCAGCGTGCAGCTCGCCGACCACTACCAGCAGAACACCCCCATCGGCGACGGCCCC
GTGCTGCTGCCCGACAACCACTACCTGAGCACCCAGTCCGCCCTGAGCAAAGACCCCAACGAGAAGCGCG
ATCACATGGTCCTGCTGGAGTTCGTGACCGCCGCCGGGATCACTCTCGGCATGGACGAGCTGTACACAAG
TTTGTACAAAAAAGTTGAACGAGAAACGTAAAATGATATAAATATCAATATATTAAATTAGATTTTGCAT
AAAAAACAGACTACATAATACTGTAAA
